Addgene plasmid #198851: pGL3-MTS-ND1-W86-R17-G1333N-UGI-Puro
Purpose: Employ DdCBE-mediated mtDNA editing to ablate mtProtein(ND1) by swapping Trp codon TGA with stop codon TAA in C6 cells
Depositing lab: Bin Shen. Depositing organization: Nanjing Medical University. Publication: A conditional knockout rat resource of mitochondrial protein-coding genes via a DdCBE-induced premature stop codon. Tan L, Qi X, Kong W, Jin J, Lu D, Zhang X, Wang Y, Wang S, Dong W, Shi X, Chen W, Wang J, Li K, Xie Y, Gao L, Guan F, Gao K, Li C, Wang C, Hu Z, Zhang L, Guo X, Shen B, Ma Y. Sci Adv. 2023 Apr 14;9(15):eadf2695. doi: 10.1126/sciadv.adf2695. Epub 2023 Apr 14. PubMed 37058569.
Backbone
  Vector backbone: pGL3
  Vector type: Mammalian Expression
Growth in bacteria
  Bacterial resistance: Ampicillin, 100 μg/mL
  Growth temperature: 37°C
  Growth strain: DH5alpha
  Copy number: High Copy
Gene/Insert
  Gene/Insert name: ND1-W86-R17 TALEN
  Species: R. norvegicus (rat)
  Cloning method: Gibson Cloning
Terms and licenses: Academic/Nonprofit Terms; Industry Terms: Not Available to Industry
Depositor comments: These plasmids may not be suitable for sequencing with NGS, because they contain RVD array. In our lab, we perform Sanger sequencing using the following primers: RVD seq Fwd TGACCGCAGTGGAGGCAGTG; RVD seq Rev TTCACTGCATCCAGCGCAGG
How to cite: pGL3-MTS-ND1-W86-R17-G1333N-UGI-Puro was a gift from Bin Shen (Addgene plasmid # 198851 ; http://n2t.net/addgene:198851 ; RRID:Addgene_198851)
