[The description below was written by a language model from this plasmid's Addgene catalogue record and pLannotate feature annotations shown in this document.]
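Description:
pGL3-MTS-ND1-W86-R17-G1333N-UGI-Puro is a 7.4 kb mammalian expression plasmid on a pGL3 backbone that encodes one half of a DdCBE (DddA-derived cytosine base editor) pair directed at the rat mitochondrial ND1 gene. It is propagated in E. coli as a high-copy plasmid through a ColE1/pUC-type origin and selected with ampicillin via the β-lactamase gene and its bla promoter.

The editor is transcribed from the CMV enhancer/promoter, with a T7 promoter lying just upstream of the coding region, and is terminated by the bGH polyadenylation signal. The open reading frame is annotated as TALE-derived sequence (avrXa10- and avrBs3-like N- and C-terminal fragments flanking an unannotated stretch that corresponds to the RVD repeat array), followed by a fragment of the DddA double-stranded DNA cytidine deaminase and a uracil glycosylase inhibitor (UGI). The name indicates a mitochondrial targeting sequence (MTS) at the N-terminus and the G1333 N-terminal split half of DddA, although the MTS is not separately annotated. "R17" presumably denotes the right-hand TALE arm, so this plasmid would be paired with a partner carrying the complementary DddA half; deaminase activity is reconstituted only when both arms bind adjacent sites, and UGI protects the resulting uracil from excision. A separate hPGK promoter drives puromycin N-acetyltransferase for selecting transfected cells. Short HIV-1 LTR, nef, SV40 and TcR fragments appear to be cloning remnants.

The stated purpose is to ablate the ND1 protein in rat C6 cells by converting the Trp86 codon TGA into the stop codon TAA in mitochondrial DNA. The depositor notes that the repetitive RVD array may make NGS verification unreliable.
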