Features (pLannotate 1.2.2; 18 found; start..end, strand, type, name):
      8..387     +  enhancer       CMV enhancer: human cytomegalovirus immediate early enhancer
    388..591     +  promoter       CMV promoter: human cytomegalovirus (CMV) immediate early promoter
    587..620     +  LTR            5' LTR (truncated) (fragment): truncated 5' long terminal repeat (LTR) from HIV-1
    636..654     +  promoter       T7 promoter: promoter for bacteriophage T7 RNA polymerase
    698..1402    +  CDS            avrXa10 (fragment): AVX10_XANOO - Experimental evidence at protein level: Swiss-Prot protein existence level 1. Avirulence protein. Induces the hypersensitive response (HR)in rice plants carrying the resistance gene Xa10. Activity depends on the presence of the core repeat domains; replacement with repeat domains from other proteins (AvrBs3 of X.euvesicatoria (AC P14727) or AvrXa7 of this organism) does not elicit the HR. Probably acts as a transcription factor in its host plant (rice) to induce plant resistance or disease. From Xanthomonas oryzae pv. oryzae.
   2993..3112    +  CDS            avrBs3 (fragment): AVRB3_XANEU - Experimental evidence at protein level: Swiss-Prot protein existence level 1. Avirulence protein. Acts as a transcription factor in C.annuum plants. In susceptible plants lacking the Bs3 resistance gene induces expression of a number of genes, including genes homologous to a family of auxin-induced genes, alpha-expansin genes, pectate lyase, anthocyanidin glucoside rhamnosyl transferase and at least one transcription factor, UPA20. Their expression leads to plant hypertrophy in mesophyll cells, probably mainly mediated by UPA20 (PubMed:17962565). In resistant plants induces the h
   3113..3253    +  CDS            dddA (fragment): DDDA_BURC1 - Experimental evidence at protein level: Swiss-Prot protein existence level 1. Toxic component of a toxin-immunity protein module, which functions as a cellular contact-dependent growth inhibition (CDI) system. CDI modules allow bacteria to communicate with and inhibit the growth of closely related neighboring bacteria in a contact-dependent fashion. Bacteria that have this module inhibit or kill bacteria without it, giving them a growth advantage. Probably specifically inhibited by cognate immunity protein DddI (Probable). The C-terminal 163 residue fragment has double-stranded DN
   3266..3514    +  CDS            UGI: UNGI_BPPB2 - Experimental evidence at protein level: Swiss-Prot protein existence level 1. This protein binds specifically and reversibly to the host uracil-DNA glycosylase, preventing removal of uracil residues from PBS2 DNA by the host uracil-excision repair system. From Bacillus phage PBS2 (Bacteriophage PBS2).
   3555..3779    +  polyA_signal   bGH poly(A) signal: bovine growth hormone polyadenylation signal
   3786..4296    +  promoter       hPGK promoter: human phosphoglycerate kinase 1 promoter
   4318..4917    +  CDS            PuroR (fragment): puromycin N-acetyltransferase; pac from Streptomyces; confers resistance to puromycin
   4960..5028    +  CDS            nef (fragment): NEF_HV1Z2 - Experimental evidence at protein level: Swiss-Prot protein existence level 1. Extracellular Nef protein targets CD4(+) T-lymphocytes for apoptosis by interacting with CXCR4 surface receptors. From Human immunodeficiency virus type 1 group M subtype D (isolate Z2/CDC-Z34) (HIV-1).
   5064..5185    -  polyA_signal   SV40 poly(A) signal: SV40 polyadenylation signal
   5208..5276    -  CDS            large T antigen (fragment): large T antigen from SV40 (simian virus 40)
   5292..5424    +  CDS            TcR (fragment): tetracycline efflux protein; tet; confers resistance to tetracycline
   5604..6192    -  rep_origin     ori: high-copy-number ColE1/pMB1/pBR322/pUC origin of replication
   6363..7223    -  CDS            AmpR: β-lactamase; bla; confers resistance to ampicillin, carbenicillin, and related antibiotics
   7224..7328    -  promoter       AmpR promoter: bla
>Addgene plasmid #198851 | pGL3-MTS-ND1-W86-R17-G1333N-UGI-Puro | addgene full sequence | sequence record 404711 | Addgene NGS Result
ACGCGTTGACATTGATTATTGACTAGTTATTAATAGTAATCAATTACGGGGTCATTAGTTCATAGCCCAT
ATATGGAGTTCCGCGTTACATAACTTACGGTAAATGGCCCGCCTGGCTGACCGCCCAACGACCCCCGCCC
ATTGACGTCAATAATGACGTATGTTCCCATAGTAACGCCAATAGGGACTTTCCATTGACGTCAATGGGTG
GAGTATTTACGGTAAACTGCCCACTTGGCAGTACATCAAGTGTATCATATGCCAAGTACGCCCCCTATTG
ACGTCAATGACGGTAAATGGCCCGCCTGGCATTATGCCCAGTACATGACCTTATGGGACTTTCCTACTTG
GCAGTACATCTACGTATTAGTCATCGCTATTACCATGGTGATGCGGTTTTGGCAGTACATCAATGGGCGT
GGATAGCGGTTTGACTCACGGGGATTTCCAAGTCTCCACCCCATTGACGTCAATGGGAGTTTGTTTTGGC
ACCAAAATCAACGGGACTTTCCAAAATGTCGTAACAACTCCGCCCCATTGACGCAAATGGGCGGTAGGCG
TGTACGGTGGGAGGTCTATATAAGCAGAGCTCTCTGGCTAACTAGAGAACCCACTGCTTACTGGCTTATC
GAAATTAATACGACTCACTATAGGGAGACAAGCTGGCTAGACCATGTTGGGGTTTGTGGGTCGGGTGGCC
GCTGCTCCGGCCTCCGGGGCCTTGCGGAGACTCACCCCTTCAGCGTCGCTGCCCCCAGCTCAGCTCTTAC
TGCGGGCCGCTCCGACGGCGGTCCATCCTGTCAGGGACTATGCGGCGCAAACATCTGAGAGCGGCGGAGG
CGGGAGCCCCGGCGCGGCCGCTGACTACAAGGATGACGACGATAAAGGTAGCGTGGATCTACGCACGCTC
GGCTACAGCCAGCAGCAACAGGAGAAGATCAAACCGAAGGTTCGTTCGACAGTGGCGCAGCACCACGAGG
CACTGGTCGGCCATGGGTTTACACACGCGCACATCGTTGCGCTCAGCCAACACCCGGCAGCGTTAGGGAC
CGTCGCTGTCAAGTATCAGGACATGATCGCAGCGTTGCCAGAGGCGACACACGAAGCGATCGTTGGCGTC
GGCAAACAGTGGTCCGGCGCACGCGCTCTGGAGGCCTTGCTCACGGTGGCGGGAGAGTTGAGAGGTCCAC
CGTTACAGTTGGACACAGGCCAACTTCTCAAGATTGCAAAACGTGGCGGCGTGACCGCAGTGGAGGCAGT
GCATGCATGGCGCAATGCACTGACGGGTGCCCCCCTGAACCTGACCCCGGAGCAGGTGGTGGCCATCGCT
AGTAATATTGGTGGCAAACAGGCTCTTGAGACGGTTCAGCGCCTCCTTCCAGTTCTCTGTCAAGCCCACG
GACTCACCCCAGATCAAGTTGTAGCGATTGCTAGTAATATTGGTGGCAAACAGGCTCTTGAGACGGTTCA
GCGCCTCCTTCCAGTTCTCTGTCAAGCCCACGGACTCACCCCAGATCAGGTTGTAGCGATTGCTAGTAAC
AATGGTGGCAAACAGGCTCTTGAAACCGTACAGCGCCTACTGCCAGTTCTCTGTCAAGCCCACGGTCTGA
CTCCGGAGCAAGTTGTAGCGATTGCTAGTAACAATGGTGGCAAACAGGCTCTTGAAACCGTACAGCGCCT
ACTGCCAGTTCTCTGTCAAGCCCACGGTCTGACTCCGGAGCAAGTGGTAGCGATTGCTAGTAACAATGGT
GGCAAACAGGCTCTTGAAACCGTACAGCGCCTACTGCCAGTTCTCTGTCAAGCCCACGGTCTGACTCCGG
AGCAAGTTGTAGCGATTGCTAGTAACAATGGTGGCAAACAGGCTCTTGAAACCGTACAGCGCCTACTGCC
AGTTCTCTGTCAAGCCCACGGTCTGACTCCGGAGCAAGTTGTAGCGATTGCTAGTAACAATGGTGGCAAA
CAGGCTCTTGAAACCGTACAGCGCCTACTGCCAGTTCTCTGTCAAGCCCACGGTCTGACTCCGGAGCAAG
TTGTAGCGATTGCTAGTAATGGGGGTGGCAAACAGGCTCTTGAGACTGTTCAGCGCCTTCTACCAGTTCT
CTGTCAAGCCCACGGCCTGACGCCCGAGCAAGTTGTAGCAATTGCTAGTAACAATGGTGGCAAACAGGCT
CTTGAAACCGTACAGCGCCTACTGCCAGTTCTCTGTCAAGCCCACGGTCTGACTCCGGAGCAAGTTGTAG
CGATTGCTAGTAATATTGGTGGCAAACAGGCTCTTGAGACGGTTCAGCGCCTCCTTCCAGTTCTCTGTCA
AGCCCACGGACTCACCCCAGATCAAGTTGTAGCGATTGCTAGTAACAATGGTGGCAAACAGGCTCTTGAA
ACCGTACAGCGCCTACTGCCAGTTCTCTGTCAAGCCCACGGTCTGACTCCGGAGCAAGTTGTAGCGATTG
CTAGTAACAATGGTGGCAAACAGGCTCTTGAAACCGTACAGCGCCTACTGCCAGTTCTCTGTCAAGCCCA
CGGTCTGACTCCGGAGCAAGTTGTAGCGATAGCCAGTAATGGGGGTGGCAAACAGGCTCTTGAGACTGTT
CAGCGCCTTCTACCAGTTCTCTGTCAAGCCCACGGCCTGACGCCCGAGCAAGTTGTAGCGATTGCTAGTA
ATATTGGTGGCAAACAGGCTCTTGAGACGGTTCAGCGCCTCCTTCCAGTTCTCTGTCAAGCCCACGGACT
CACCCCAGATCAAGTTGTAGCGATTGCAAGTAATGGGGGTGGCAAACAGGCTCTTGAGACTGTTCAGCGC
CTTCTACCAGTTCTCTGTCAAGCCCACGGCCTGACGCCCGAGCAAGTTGTAGCGATTGCTAGTAATGGGG
GTGGCAAACAGGCTCTTGAGACTGTTCAGCGCCTTCTACCAGTTCTCTGTCAAGCCCACGGCCTGACGCC
CGAGCAAGTTGTAGCGATTGCTTCCAACAATGGCGGCAGGCCGGCGCTGGAGAGCATTGTTGCCCAGTTA
TCTCGCCCTGATCCGGCGTTGGCCGCGTTGACCAACGACCACCTCGTCGCCTTGGCCTGCCTCGGCGGAC
GTCCTGCGCTGGATGCAGTGAAAAAGGGATTGGGAGGCTCCGGCTCCTACGCCCTGGGCCCATATCAGAT
CTCTGCCCCACAGCTGCCAGCATACAACGGACAGACCGTGGGCACATTCTACTATGTGAATGACGCCGGC
GGCCTGGAGTCTAAGGTGTTTAGCTCCGGCGGCTCTGGAGGCAGCACCAACCTGTCTGACATCATCGAGA
AGGAGACAGGCAAGCAGCTGGTCATCCAGGAGAGCATCCTGATGCTGCCCGAAGAAGTCGAAGAAGTGAT
CGGAAACAAGCCTGAGAGCGATATCCTGGTCCATACCGCCTACGACGAGAGTACCGACGAAAATGTGATG
CTGCTGACATCCGACGCCCCAGAGTATAAGCCCTGGGCTCTGGTCATCCAGGATTCCAACGGAGAGAACA
AAATCAAAATGCTGTAATCTAGAGGGCCCGTTTAAACCCGCTGATCAGCCTCGACTGTGCCTTCTAGTTG
CCAGCCATCTGTTGTTTGCCCCTCCCCCGTGCCTTCCTTGACCCTGGAAGGTGCCACTCCCACTGTCCTT
TCCTAATAAAATGAGGAAATTGCATCGCATTGTCTGAGTAGGTGTCATTCTATTCTGGGGGGTGGGGTGG
GGCAGGACAGCAAGGGGGAGGATTGGGAAGACAATAGCAGGCATGCTGGGGATGCGGTGGGCTCTATGGC
TCGAGGGGGTTGGGGTTGCGCCTTTTCCAAGGCAGCCCTGGGTTTGCGCAGGGACGCGGCTGCTCTGGGC
GTGGTTCCGGGAAACGCAGCGGCGCCGACCCTGGGACTCGCACATTCTTCACGTCCGTTCGCAGCGTCAC
CCGGATCTTCGCCGCTACCCTTGTGGGCCCCCCGGCGACGCTTCCTGCTCCGCCCCTAAGTCGGGAAGGT
TCCTTGCGGTTCGCGGCGTGCCGGACGTGACAAACGGAAGCCGCACGTCTCACTAGTACCCTCGCAGACG
GACAGCGCCAGGGAGCAATGGCAGCGCGCCGACCGCGATGGGCTGTGGCCAATAGCGGCTGCTCAGCAGG
GCGCGCCGAGAGCAGCGGCCGGGAAGGGGCGGTGCGGGAGGCGGGGTGTGGGGCGGTAGTGTGGGCCCTG
TTCCTGCCCGCGCGGTGTTCCGCATTCTGCAAGCCTCCGGAGCGCACGTCGGCAGTCGGCTCCCTCGTTG
ACCGAATCACCGACCTCTCTCCCCAGGGGGATCCACCGGAGCTTACCATGACCGAGTACAAGCCCACGGT
GCGCCTCGCCACCCGCGACGACGTCCCCAGGGCCGTACGCACCCTCGCCGCCGCGTTCGCCGACTACCCC
GCCACGCGCCACACCGTCGATCCGGACCGCCACATCGAGCGGGTCACCGAGCTGCAAGAACTCTTCCTCA
CGCGCGTCGGGCTCGACATCGGCAAGGTGTGGGTCGCGGACGACGGCGCCGCGGTGGCGGTCTGGACCAC
GCCGGAGAGCGTCGAAGCGGGGGCGGTGTTCGCCGAGATCGGCCCGCGCATGGCCGAGTTGAGCGGTTCC
CGGCTGGCCGCGCAGCAACAGATGGAAGGCCTCCTGGCGCCGCACCGGCCCAAGGAGCCCGCGTGGTTCC
TGGCCACCGTCGGCGTCTCGCCCGACCACCAGGGCAAGGGTCTGGGCAGCGCCGTCGTGCTCCCCGGAGT
GGAGGCGGCCGAGCGCGCCGGGGTGCCCGCCTTCCTGGAAACCTCCGCGCCCCGCAACCTCCCCTTCTAC
GAGCGGCTCGGCTTCACCGTCACCGCCGACGTCGAGGTGCCCGAAGGACCGCGCACCTGGTGCATGACCC
GCAAGCCCGGTGCCTGACGCCCGCCCCACGACCCGCAGCGCCCGACCGAAAGGAGCGCACGACCCCATGC
ATCGGTACCTTTAAGACCAATGACTTACAAGGCAGCTGTAGATCTTAGCCACTTTCTAGAGTCGGGGCGG
CCGGCCGCTTCGAGCAGACATGATAAGATACATTGATGAGTTTGGACAAACCACAACTAGAATGCAGTGA
AAAAAATGCTTTATTTGTGAAATTTGTGATGCTATTGCTTTATTTGTAACCATTATAAGCTGCAATAAAC
AAGTTAACAACAACAATTGCATTCATTTTATGTTTCAGGTTCAGGGGGAGGTGTGGGAGGTTTTTTAAAG
CAAGTAAAACCTCTACAAATGTGGTAAAATCGATAAGGATCCGTCGACCGATGCCCTTGAGAGCCTTCAA
CCCAGTCAGCTCCTTCCGGTGGGCGCGGGGCATGACTATCGTCGCCGCACTTATGACTGTCTTCTTTATC
ATGCAACTCGTAGGACAGGTGCCGGCAGCGCTCTTCCGCTTCCTCGCTCACTGACTCGCTGCGCTCGGTC
GTTCGGCTGCGGCGAGCGGTATCAGCTCACTCAAAGGCGGTAATACGGTTATCCACAGAATCAGGGGATA
ACGCAGGAAAGAACATGTGAGCAAAAGGCCAGCAAAAGGCCAGGAACCGTAAAAAGGCCGCGTTGCTGGC
GTTTTTCCATAGGCTCCGCCCCCCTGACGAGCATCACAAAAATCGACGCTCAAGTCAGAGGTGGCGAAAC
CCGACAGGACTATAAAGATACCAGGCGTTTCCCCCTGGAAGCTCCCTCGTGCGCTCTCCTGTTCCGACCC
TGCCGCTTACCGGATACCTGTCCGCCTTTCTCCCTTCGGGAAGCGTGGCGCTTTCTCATAGCTCACGCTG
TAGGTATCTCAGTTCGGTGTAGGTCGTTCGCTCCAAGCTGGGCTGTGTGCACGAACCCCCCGTTCAGCCC
GACCGCTGCGCCTTATCCGGTAACTATCGTCTTGAGTCCAACCCGGTAAGACACGACTTATCGCCACTGG
CAGCAGCCACTGGTAACAGGATTAGCAGAGCGAGGTATGTAGGCGGTGCTACAGAGTTCTTGAAGTGGTG
GCCTAACTACGGCTACACTAGAAGAACAGTATTTGGTATCTGCGCTCTGCTGAAGCCAGTTACCTTCGGA
AAAAGAGTTGGTAGCTCTTGATCCGGCAAACAAACCACCGCTGGTAGCGGTGGTTTTTTTGTTTGCAAGC
AGCAGATTACGCGCAGAAAAAAAGGATCTCAAGAAGATCCTTTGATCTTTTCTACGGGGTCTGACGCTCA
GTGGAACGAAAACTCACGTTAAGGGATTTTGGTCATGAGATTATCAAAAAGGATCTTCACCTAGATCCTT
TTAAATTAAAAATGAAGTTTTAAATCAATCTAAAGTATATATGAGTAAACTTGGTCTGACAGTTACCAAT
GCTTAATCAGTGAGGCACCTATCTCAGCGATCTGTCTATTTCGTTCATCCATAGTTGCCTGACTCCCCGT
CGTGTAGATAACTACGATACGGGAGGGCTTACCATCTGGCCCCAGTGCTGCAATGATACCGCGGGACCCA
CGCTCACCGGCTCCAGATTTATCAGCAATAAACCAGCCAGCCGGAAGGGCCGAGCGCAGAAGTGGTCCTG
CAACTTTATCCGCCTCCATCCAGTCTATTAATTGTTGCCGGGAAGCTAGAGTAAGTAGTTCGCCAGTTAA
TAGTTTGCGCAACGTTGTTGCCATTGCTACAGGCATCGTGGTGTCACGCTCGTCGTTTGGTATGGCTTCA
TTCAGCTCCGGTTCCCAACGATCAAGGCGAGTTACATGATCCCCCATGTTGTGCAAAAAAGCGGTTAGCT
CCTTCGGTCCTCCGATCGTTGTCAGAAGTAAGTTGGCCGCAGTGTTATCACTCATGGTTATGGCAGCACT
GCATAATTCTCTTACTGTCATGCCATCCGTAAGATGCTTTTCTGTGACTGGTGAGTACTCAACCAAGTCA
TTCTGAGAATAGTGTATGCGGCGACCGAGTTGCTCTTGCCCGGCGTCAATACGGGATAATACCGCGCCAC
ATAGCAGAACTTTAAAAGTGCTCATCATTGGAAAACGTTCTTCGGGGCGAAAACTCTCAAGGATCTTACC
GCTGTTGAGATCCAGTTCGATGTAACCCACTCGTGCACCCAACTGATCTTCAGCATCTTTTACTTTCACC
AGCGTTTCTGGGTGAGCAAAAACAGGAAGGCAAAATGCCGCAAAAAAGGGAATAAGGGCGACACGGAAAT
GTTGAATACTCATACTCTTCCTTTTTCAATATTATTGAAGCATTTATCAGGGTTATTGTCTCATGAGCGG
ATACATATTTGAATGTATTTAGAAAAATAAACAAATAGGGGTTCCGCGCACATTTCCCCGAAAAGTGCCA
CCTG
